>Addgene plasmid #202208 | pLenti-EF1a-MTS-FLAG-LOV* | addgene full sequence | sequence record 402886 | Addgene NGS Result
GTCGACGGATCGGGAGATCTCCCGATCCCCTATGGTGCACTCTCAGTACAATCTGCTCTGATGCCGCATA
GTTAAGCCAGTATCTGCTCCCTGCTTGTGTGTTGGAGGTCGCTGAGTAGTGCGCGAGCAAAATTTAAGCT
ACAACAAGGCAAGGCTTGACCGACAATTGCATGAAGAATCTGCTTAGGGTTAGGCGTTTTGCGCTGCTTC
GCGATGTACGGGCCAGATATCGCGTTGACATTGATTATTGACTAGTTATTAATAGTAATCAATTACGGGG
TCATTAGTTCATAGCCCATATATGGAGTTCCGCGTTACATAACTTACGGTAAATGGCCCGCCTGGCTGAC
CGCCCAACGACCCCCGCCCATTGACGTCAATAATGACGTATGTTCCCATAGTAACGCCAATAGGGACTTT
CCATTGACGTCAATGGGTGGAGTATTTACGGTAAACTGCCCACTTGGCAGTACATCAAGTGTATCATATG
CCAAGTACGCCCCCTATTGACGTCAATGACGGTAAATGGCCCGCCTGGCATTATGCCCAGTACATGACCT
TATGGGACTTTCCTACTTGGCAGTACATCTACGTATTAGTCATCGCTATTACCATGGTGATGCGGTTTTG
GCAGTACATCAATGGGCGTGGATAGCGGTTTGACTCACGGGGATTTCCAAGTCTCCACCCCATTGACGTC
AATGGGAGTTTGTTTTGGCACCAAAATCAACGGGACTTTCCAAAATGTCGTAACAACTCCGCCCCATTGA
CGCAAATGGGCGGTAGGCGTGTACGGTGGGAGGTCTATATAAGCAGCGCGTTTTGCCTGTACTGGGTCTC
TCTGGTTAGACCAGATCTGAGCCTGGGAGCTCTCTGGCTAACTAGGGAACCCACTGCTTAAGCCTCAATA
AAGCTTGCCTTGAGTGCTTCAAGTAGTGTGTGCCCGTCTGTTGTGTGACTCTGGTAACTAGAGATCCCTC
AGACCCTTTTAGTCAGTGTGGAAAATCTCTAGCAGTGGCGCCCGAACAGGGACTTGAAAGCGAAAGGGAA
ACCAGAGGAGCTCTCTCGACGCAGGACTCGGCTTGCTGAAGCGCGCACGGCAAGAGGCGAGGGGCGGCGA
CTGGTGAGTACGCCAAAAATTTTGACTAGCGGAGGCTAGAAGGAGAGAGATGGGTGCGAGAGCGTCAGTA
TTAAGCGGGGGAGAATTAGATCGCGATGGGAAAAAATTCGGTTAAGGCCAGGGGGAAAGAAAAAATATAA
ATTAAAACATATAGTATGGGCAAGCAGGGAGCTAGAACGATTCGCAGTTAATCCTGGCCTGTTAGAAACA
TCAGAAGGCTGTAGACAAATACTGGGACAGCTACAACCATCCCTTCAGACAGGATCAGAAGAACTTAGAT
CATTATATAATACAGTAGCAACCCTCTATTGTGTGCATCAAAGGATAGAGATAAAAGACACCAAGGAAGC
TTTAGACAAGATAGAGGAAGAGCAAAACAAAAGTAAGACCACCGCACAGCAAGCGGCCGGCCGCTGATCT
TCAGACCTGGAGGAGGAGATATGAGGGACAATTGGAGAAGTGAATTATATAAATATAAAGTAGTAAAAAT
TGAACCATTAGGAGTAGCACCCACCAAGGCAAAGAGAAGAGTGGTGCAGAGAGAAAAAAGAGCAGTGGGA
ATAGGAGCTTTGTTCCTTGGGTTCTTGGGAGCAGCAGGAAGCACTATGGGCGCAGCGTCAATGACGCTGA
CGGTACAGGCCAGACAATTATTGTCTGGTATAGTGCAGCAGCAGAACAATTTGCTGAGGGCTATTGAGGC
GCAACAGCATCTGTTGCAACTCACAGTCTGGGGCATCAAGCAGCTCCAGGCAAGAATCCTGGCTGTGGAA
AGATACCTAAAGGATCAACAGCTCCTGGGGATTTGGGGTTGCTCTGGAAAACTCATTTGCACCACTGCTG
TGCCTTGGAATGCTAGTTGGAGTAATAAATCTCTGGAACAGATTTGGAATCACACGACCTGGATGGAGTG
GGACAGAGAAATTAACAATTACACAAGCTTAATACACTCCTTAATTGAAGAATCGCAAAACCAGCAAGAA
AAGAATGAACAAGAATTATTGGAATTAGATAAATGGGCAAGTTTGTGGAATTGGTTTAACATAACAAATT
GGCTGTGGTATATAAAATTATTCATAATGATAGTAGGAGGCTTGGTAGGTTTAAGAATAGTTTTTGCTGT
ACTTTCTATAGTGAATAGAGTTAGGCAGGGATATTCACCATTATCGTTTCAGACCCACCTCCCAACCCCG
AGGGGACCCGACAGGCCCGAAGGAATAGAAGAAGAAGGTGGAGAGAGAGACAGAGACAGATCCATTCGAT
TAGTGAACGGATCGGCACTGCGTGCGCCAATTCTGCAGACAAATGGCAGTATTCATCCACAATTTTAAAA
GAAAAGGGGGGATTGGGGGGTACAGTGCAGGGGAAAGAATAGTAGACATAATAGCAACAGACATACAAAC
TAAAGAATTACAAAAACAAATTACAAAAATTCAAAATTTTCGGGTTTATTACAGGGACAGCAGAGATCCA
GTTTGGTTAGTACCGGGCCCGCTCTAGACGTGAGGCTCCGGTGCCCGTCAGTGGGCAGAGCGCACATCGC
CCACAGTCCCCGAGAAGTTGGGGGGAGGGGTCGGCAATTGAACCGGTGCCTAGAGAAGGTGGCGCGGGGT
AAACTGGGAAAGTGATGTCGTGTACTGGCTCCGCCTTTTTCCCGAGGGTGGGGGAGAACCGTATATAAGT
GCAGTAGTCGCCGTGAACGTTCTTTTTCGCAACGGGTTTGCCGCCAGAACACAGGTAAGTGCCGTGTGTG
GTTCCCGCGGGCCTGGCCTCTTTACGGGTTATGGCCCTTGCGTGCCTTGAATTACTTCCACCTGGCTGCA
GTACGTGATTCTTGATCCCGAGCTTCGGGTTGGAAGTGGGTGGGAGAGTTCGAGGCCTTGCGCTTAAGGA
GCCCCTTCGCCTCGTGCTTGAGTTGAGGCCTGGCCTGGGCGCTGGGGCCGCCGCGTGCGAATCTGGTGGC
ACCTTCGCGCCTGTCTCGCTGCTTTCGATAAGTCTCTAGCCATTTAAAATTTTTGATGACCTGCTGCGAC
GCTTTTTTTCTGGCAAGATAGTCTTGTAAATGCGGGCCAAGATCTGCACACTGGTATTTCGGTTTTTGGG
GCCGCGGGCGGCGACGGGGCCCGTGCGTCCCAGCGCACATGTTCGGCGAGGCGGGGCCTGCGAGCGCGGC
CACCGAGAATCGGACGGGGGTAGTCTCAAGCTGGCCGGCCTGCTCTGGTGCCTGGCCTCGCGCCGCCGTG
TATCGCCCCGCCCTGGGCGGCAAGGCTGGCCCGGTCGGCACCAGTTGCGTGAGCGGAAAGATGGCCGCTT
CCCGGCCCTGCTGCAGGGAGCTCAAAATGGAGGACGCGGCGCTCGGGAGAGCGGGCGGGTGAGTCACCCA
CACAAAGGAAAAGGGCCTTTCCGTCCTCAGCCGTCGCTTCATGTGACTCCACGGAGTACCGGGCGCCGTC
CAGGCACCTCGATTAGTTCTCGAGCTTTTGGAGTACGTCGTCTTTAGGTTGGGGGGAGGGGTTTTATGCG
ATGGAGTTTCCCCACACTGAGTGGGTGGAGACTGAAGTTAGGCCAGCTTGGCACTTGATGTAATTCTCCT
TGGAATTTGCCCTTTTTGAGTTTGGATCTTGGTTCATTCTCAAGCCTCAGACAGTGGTTCAAAGTTTTTT
TCTTCCATTTCAGGTGTCGTGACTATAGGGCGGCCGGGAATTCTGCAGTCGACGGTACCATGCTGGCCAC
CCGCGTGTTCAGCCTGGTGGGCAAGCGCGCCATCAGCACCAGCGTGTGCGTGCGCGCCCACAAGGGTGAC
TATAAGGACGACGACGACAAGGGCGGATCTGGCATGGAGAAAAGTTTCGTGATAACTGATCCACGGCTGC
CAGACAATCCCATCATCTTCGCATCCGATGGCTTCCTGGAGCTGACCGAGTATTCCAGAGAGGAGATCCT
GGGCCGCAATGGCCGCTTTCTGCAGGGACCAGAGACAGACCAGGCCACAGTGCAGAAGATTCGCGATGCC
ATTAGAGATCAGCGCGAGATTACCGTGCAGCTGATAAACTACACAAAAAGCGGGAAGAAATTCTGGAACC
TCCTGCACCTCCAGCCCATGAGGGACCAGAAGGGTGAGCTCCAGTATTTCATCGGAGTGCTCCTGGATGG
ATAAGCGGCCGCAAATTCCGCCCCTCTCCCTCCCCCCCCCCTAACGTTACTGGCCGAAGCCGCTTGGAAT
AAGGCCGGTGTGCGTTTGTCTATATGTTATTTTCCACCATATTGCCGTCTTTTGGCAATGTGAGGGCCCG
GAAACCTGGCCCTGTCTTCTTGACGAGCATTCCTAGGGGTCTTTCCCCTCTCGCCAAAGGAATGCAAGGT
CTGTTGAATGTCGTGAAGGAAGCAGTTCCTCTGGAAGCTTCTTGAAGACAAACAACGTCTGTAGCGACCC
TTTGCAGGCAGCGGAACCCCCCACCTGGCGACAGGTGCCTCTGCGGCCAAAAGCCACGTGTATAAGATAC
ACCTGCAAAGGCGGCACAACCCCAGTGCCACGTTGTGAGTTGGATAGTTGTGGAAAGAGTCAAATGGCTC
TCCTCAAGCGTATTCAACAAGGGGCTGAAGGATGCCCAGAAGGTACCCCATTGTATGGGATCTGATCTGG
GGCCTCGGTGCACATGCTTTACATGTGTTTAGTCGAGGTTAAAAAAACGTCTAGGCCCCCCGAACCACGG
GGACGTGGTTTTCCTTTGAAAAACACGATGATAATATGACCGAGTACAAGCCCACGGTGCGCCTCGCCAC
CCGCGACGACGTCCCCCGGGCAGTACGCACCCTCGCCGCCGCGTTCGCCGACTACCCCGCCACGCGCCAC
ACCGTCGATCCAGACCGCCACATCGAGCGGGTCACCGAGCTGCAAGAACTCTTCCTCACGCGCGTCGGGC
TCGACATCGGCAAGGTGTGGGTCGCGGACGACGGCGCCGCGGTGGCGGTCTGGACCACGCCGGAGAGCGT
CGAAGCGGGGGCGGTGTTCGCCGAGATCGGCCCGCGCATGGCCGAGTTGAGCGGTTCCCGGCTGGCCGCG
CAGCAACAGATGGAAGGCCTCCTGGCGCCGCACCGGCCCAAGGAGCCCGCGTGGTTCCTGGCCACCGTCG
GCGTCTCGCCCGACCACCAGGGCAAGGGTCTGGGCAGCGCCGTCGTGCTCCCCGGAGTGGAGGCGGCCGA
GCGCGCCGGGGTGCCCGCCTTCCTGGAGACCTCCGCGCCCCGCAACCTCCCCTTCTACGAGCGGCTCGGC
TTCACCGTCACCGCCGACGTCGAGGTGCCCGAAGGACCGCGCACCTGGTGCATGACCCGCAAGCCCGGTG
CCTGATGTACAAGTAGGATTCGTCGAGGGACCTAATAACTTCGTATAGCATACATTATACGAAGTTATAC
ATGTTTAAGGGTTCCGGTTCCACTAGGTACAATTCGATATCAAGCTTATCGATAATCAACCTCTGGATTA
CAAAATTTGTGAAAGATTGACTGGTATTCTTAACTATGTTGCTCCTTTTACGCTATGTGGATACGCTGCT
TTAATGCCTTTGTATCATGCTATTGCTTCCCGTATGGCTTTCATTTTCTCCTCCTTGTATAAATCCTGGT
TGCTGTCTCTTTATGAGGAGTTGTGGCCCGTTGTCAGGCAACGTGGCGTGGTGTGCACTGTGTTTGCTGA
CGCAACCCCCACTGGTTGGGGCATTGCCACCACCTGTCAGCTCCTTTCCGGGACTTTCGCTTTCCCCCTC
CCTATTGCCACGGCGGAACTCATCGCCGCCTGCCTTGCCCGCTGCTGGACAGGGGCTCGGCTGTTGGGCA
CTGACAATTCCGTGGTGTTGTCGGGGAAATCATCGTCCTTTCCTTGGCTGCTCGCCTGTGTTGCCACCTG
GATTCTGCGCGGGACGTCCTTCTGCTACGTCCCTTCGGCCCTCAATCCAGCGGACCTTCCTTCCCGCGGC
CTGCTGCCGGCTCTGCGGCCTCTTCCGCGTCTTCGCCTTCGCCCTCAGACGAGTCGGATCTCCCTTTGGG
CCGCCTCCCCGCATCGATACCGTCGACCTCGATCGAGACCTAGAAAAACATGGAGCAATCACAAGTAGCA
ATACAGCAGCTACCAATGCTGATTGTGCCTGGCTAGAAGCACAAGAGGAGGAGGAGGTGGGTTTTCCAGT
CACACCTCAGGTACCTTTAAGACCAATGACTTACAAGGCAGCTGTAGATCTTAGCCACTTTTTAAAAGAA
AAGGGGGGACTGGAAGGGCTAATTCACTCCCAACGAAGACAAGATATCCTTGATCTGTGGATCTACCACA
CACAAGGCTACTTCCCTGATTGGCAGAACTACACACCAGGGCCAGGGATCAGATATCCACTGACCTTTGG
ATGGTGCTACAAGCTAGTACCAGTTGAGCAAGAGAAGGTAGAAGAAGCCAATGAAGGAGAGAACACCCGC
TTGTTACACCCTGTGAGCCTGCATGGGATGGATGACCCGGAGAGAGAAGTATTAGAGTGGAGGTTTGACA
GCCGCCTAGCATTTCATCACATGGCCCGAGAGCTGCATCCGGACTGTACTGGGTCTCTCTGGTTAGACCA
GATCTGAGCCTGGGAGCTCTCTGGCTAACTAGGGAACCCACTGCTTAAGCCTCAATAAAGCTTGCCTTGA
GTGCTTCAAGTAGTGTGTGCCCGTCTGTTGTGTGACTCTGGTAACTAGAGATCCCTCAGACCCTTTTAGT
CAGTGTGGAAAATCTCTAGCAGCATGTGAGCAAAAGGCCAGCAAAAGGCCAGGAACCGTAAAAAGGCCGC
GTTGCTGGCGTTTTTCCATAGGCTCCGCCCCCCTGACGAGCATCACAAAAATCGACGCTCAAGTCAGAGG
TGGCGAAACCCGACAGGACTATAAAGATACCAGGCGTTTCCCCCTGGAAGCTCCCTCGTGCGCTCTCCTG
TTCCGACCCTGCCGCTTACCGGATACCTGTCCGCCTTTCTCCCTTCGGGAAGCGTGGCGCTTTCTCATAG
CTCACGCTGTAGGTATCTCAGTTCGGTGTAGGTCGTTCGCTCCAAGCTGGGCTGTGTGCACGAACCCCCC
GTTCAGCCCGACCGCTGCGCCTTATCCGGTAACTATCGTCTTGAGTCCAACCCGGTAAGACACGACTTAT
CGCCACTGGCAGCAGCCACTGGTAACAGGATTAGCAGAGCGAGGTATGTAGGCGGTGCTACAGAGTTCTT
GAAGTGGTGGCCTAACTACGGCTACACTAGAAGAACAGTATTTGGTATCTGCGCTCTGCTGAAGCCAGTT
ACCTTCGGAAAAAGAGTTGGTAGCTCTTGATCCGGCAAACAAACCACCGCTGGTAGCGGTGGTTTTTTTG
TTTGCAAGCAGCAGATTACGCGCAGAAAAAAAGGATCTCAAGAAGATCCTTTGATCTTTTCTACGGGGTC
TGACGCTCAGTGGAACGAAAACTCACGTTAAGGGATTTTGGTCATGATTACGCCCCGCCCTGCCACTCAT
CGCAGTACTGTTGTAATTCATTAAGCATTCTGCCGACATGGAAGCCATCACAAACGGCATGATGAACCTG
AATCGCCAGCGGCATCAGCACCTTGTCGCCTTGCGTATAATATTTGCCCATGGTGAAAACGGGGGCGAAG
AAGTTGTCCATATTGGCCACGTTTAAATCAAAACTGGTGAAACTCACCCAGGGATTGGCTGAGACGAAAA
ACATATTCTCAATAAACCCTTTAGGGAAATAGGCCAGGTTTTCACCGTAACACGCCACATCTTGCGAATA
TATGTGTAGAAACTGCCGGAAATCGTCGTGGTATTCACTCCAGAGCGATGAAAACGTTTCAGTTTGCTCA
TGGAAAACGGTGTAACAAGGGTGAACACTATCCCATATCACCAGCTCACCGTCTTTCATTGCCATACGGA
ACTCCGGATGAGCATTCATCAGGCGGGCAAGAATGTGAATAAAGGCCGGATAAAACTTGTGCTTATTTTT
CTTTACGGTCTTTAAAAAGGCCGTAATATCCAGCTGAACGGTCTGGTTATAGGTACATTGAGCAACTGAC
TGAAATGCCTCAAAATGTTCTTTACGATGCCATTGGGATATATCAACGGTGGTATATCCAGTGATTTTTT
TCTCCATACTCTTCCTTTTTCAATATTATTGAAGCATTTATCAGGGTTATTGTCTCATGAGCGGATACAT
ATTTGAATGTATTTAGAAAAATAAACAAATAGGGGTTCCGCGCACATTTCCCCGAAAAGTGCCACCTGAC
Features (pLannotate 1.2.2; 24 found; start..end, strand, type, name):
     31..83      -  misc_feature   bom (fragment): basis of mobility region from pBR322
    237..616     +  enhancer       CMV enhancer: human cytomegalovirus immediate early enhancer
    617..816     +  promoter       CMV promoter: human cytomegalovirus (CMV) immediate early promoter
    834..1014    +  LTR            5' LTR (truncated): truncated 5' long terminal repeat (LTR) from HIV-1
   1061..1186    +  misc_feature   HIV-1 Ψ: packaging signal of human immunodeficiency virus type 1
   1170..1508    +  CDS            HIV-1 gag (fragment): gag protein from human immunodeficiency virus 1; gag
   1683..1916    +  misc_feature   RRE: The Rev response element (RRE) of HIV-1 allows for Rev-dependent mRNA export from the nucleus to the cytoplasm.
   2293..2393    +  CDS            Rev (fragment): human immunodeficiency virus 1 (HIV-1) Rev protein; rev; enhances nuclear export of unspliced and incompletely spliced viral mRNAs
   2443..2560    +  misc_feature   cPPT/CTS: central polypurine tract and central termination sequence of HIV-1
   2624..3802    +  promoter       EF-1α promoter: strong constitutive promoter for human elongation factor EF-1α
   3818..3839    +  misc_feature   MCS (fragment): multiple cloning site
   3840..3935    +  CDS            COX4I1 (fragment): COX41_HUMAN - Also known as COX4. Experimental evidence at protein level: Swiss-Prot protein existence level 1. Component of the cytochrome c oxidase, the last enzyme in the mitochondrial electron transport chain which drives oxidative phosphorylation. The respiratory chain contains 3 multisubunit complexes succinate dehydrogenase (complex II, CII), ubiquinol- cytochrome c oxidoreductase (cytochrome b-c1 complex, complex III, CIII) and cytochrome c oxidase (complex IV, CIV), that cooperate to transfer electrons derived from NADH and succinate to molecular oxygen, creating an electrochemical gr
   3954..4271    +  CDS            SOPP: SOPP is a basic (constitutively fluorescent) cyan fluorescent protein published in 2015, derived from Arabidopsis thaliana. It requires the cofactor flavin for fluorescence.
   4402..4864    +  misc_feature   IRES: internal ribosome entry site (IRES) of the encephalomyocarditis virus (EMCV)
   4866..5465    +  CDS            PuroR: puromycin N-acetyltransferase; pac from Streptomyces alboniger; confers resistance to puromycin
   5495..5528    +  protein_bind   loxP: Cre-mediated recombination occurs in the 8-bp core sequence (GCATACAT). Cre recombinase
   5561..5584    +  misc_feature   MCS (fragment): pBluescript multiple cloning site
   5584..6172    +  misc_feature   WPRE: woodchuck hepatitis virus posttranscriptional regulatory element
   6173..6192    +  misc_feature   MCS (fragment): pBluescript multiple cloning site
   6194..6694    +  CDS            nef (fragment): NEF_HV1LA - Experimental evidence at protein level: Swiss-Prot protein existence level 1. Extracellular Nef protein targets CD4(+) T-lymphocytes for apoptosis by interacting with CXCR4 surface receptors. From Human immunodeficiency virus type 1 group M subtype B (isolate Lai) (HIV-1).
   6701..6881    +  LTR            5' LTR (truncated): truncated 5' long terminal repeat (LTR) from HIV-1
   6943..7531    -  rep_origin     ori: high-copy-number ColE1/pMB1/pBR322/pUC origin of replication
   7611..8267    -  CDS            cat: CAT_ECOLX - Experimental evidence at protein level: Swiss-Prot protein existence level 1. This enzyme is an effector of chloramphenicol resistance in bacteria. From Escherichia coli. This protein is used as a marker in many commonly used cloning vectors, such as pACYC184.
   8268..8372    -  promoter       AmpR promoter: bla
