[The description below was written by a language model from this plasmid's Addgene catalogue record and pLannotate feature annotations shown in this document.]
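Description:
pLenti-EF1a-MTS-FLAG-LOV* is an HIV-1-based lentiviral transfer plasmid of about 8.4 kb, used to produce lentiviral particles that deliver a mitochondrially targeted photoproximity labeling catalyst into mammalian cells. In bacteria it replicates from a high-copy ColE1/pUC-type origin and is selected with chloramphenicol through a cat gene driven by the AmpR (bla) promoter. The viral portion begins with a CMV enhancer/promoter fused to a truncated 5' LTR, an arrangement that generally drives genomic RNA transcription in packaging cells. This is followed by the Ψ packaging signal with a partial gag sequence, the Rev response element for nuclear export of the unspliced RNA, and the cPPT/CTS. A WPRE lies upstream of a nef fragment and a second truncated LTR at the 3' end and enhances transcript expression.

The payload is driven by the constitutive human EF-1α promoter. The open reading frame starts with the N-terminal presequence of human cytochrome c oxidase subunit 4 isoform 1 (residues 1–24 according to the record), which serves as a mitochondrial targeting sequence. It is followed by a FLAG epitope and LOV*. The FLAG tag is listed in the catalogue entry but is not annotated separately in the feature table. The annotation software labels the LOV* region as SOPP, a flavin-binding protein derived from Arabidopsis thaliana. Downstream, an EMCV IRES allows translation of puromycin N-acetyltransferase from the same transcript, so transduced cells can be selected with puromycin. A single loxP site sits after the puromycin gene; the record does not state its purpose. The construct is intended for stable expression of LOV* in mitochondria, for light-triggered labeling and mapping of neighbouring proteins.
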