Addgene plasmid #202208: pLenti-EF1a-MTS-FLAG-LOV*
Purpose: Plasmid for the generation of a lentiviral vector encoding the photoproximity labeling catalyst LOV* fused to the mitochondria targeting sequence (MTS) in mammalian cells
Depositing lab: Thomas Muir. Depositing organization: Princeton University. Publication: A genetically encoded photoproximity labeling approach for mapping protein territories. Hananya N, Ye X, Koren S, Muir TW. Proc Natl Acad Sci U S A. 2023 Apr 18;120(16):e2219339120. doi: 10.1073/pnas.2219339120. Epub 2023 Apr 10. PubMed 37036999.
Backbone
  Vector backbone: pLenti
  Backbone size w/o insert (bp): 8000
  Total vector size (bp): 8400
  Vector type: Lentiviral
  Selectable markers: Puromycin
Growth in bacteria
  Bacterial resistance: Chloramphenicol, 25 μg/mL
  Growth temperature: 37°C
  Growth strain: NEB Stable
  Copy number: High Copy
Gene/Insert
  Gene/Insert name: Cytochrome c oxidase subunit 4 isoform 1, mitochondrial, aa 1-24 (alt name: Mitochondria targeting sequence)
  Species: H. sapiens (human)
  Insert size (bp): 432
  Promoter: Ef1a
  Tag / fusion protein: FLAG (C terminal on insert); LOV* (C terminal on insert)
  Cloning method: Gibson Cloning
  Sequencing primers: 5′ CCACACTGAGTGGGTGGAGACTG; 3′ CAGAGGAACTGCTTCCTTCACGAC
Terms and licenses: Academic/Nonprofit Terms; Industry Terms: Not Available to Industry
How to cite: pLenti-EF1a-MTS-FLAG-LOV* was a gift from Thomas Muir (Addgene plasmid # 202208 ; http://n2t.net/addgene:202208 ; RRID:Addgene_202208)
